Addgene plasmid #12750: DCT.VV.Orf62
Purpose: This plasmid was designed for screening purposes and may contain discrepancies relative to the current canonical GenBank version of the gene.
Depositing lab: Jack Bennink & Jon Yewdell. Depositing organization: National Institute of Allergy and Infectious Diseases (NIAID). Publication: Identification of poxvirus CD8+ T cell determinants to enable rational design and characterization of smallpox vaccines. Tscharke DC, Karupiah G, Zhou J, Palmore T, Irvine KR, Haeryfar SM, Williams S, Sidney J, Sette A, Bennink JR, Yewdell JW. J Exp Med. 2005 January 3; 201(1): 95–104. 10.1084/jem.20041912 PubMed 15623576.
Backbone
  Vector backbone: pcDNA 3.1D V5-His-TOPO
  Backbone manufacturer: Invitrogen
  Backbone size w/o insert (bp): 5514
  Vector type: Mammalian Expression
  Selectable markers: Neomycin (select with G418)
Growth in bacteria
  Bacterial resistance: Ampicillin, 100 μg/mL
  Growth temperature: 37°C
  Growth strain: DH5alpha
  Copy number: High Copy
Gene/Insert
  Gene/Insert name: VV.Orf62 (alt names: VV_WR_138; Transcription elongation regulator)
  Species: Vaccinia Virus
  Insert size (bp): 1482
  GenBank ID: 9791076
  Cloning method: Restriction Enzyme; 5′ cloning site BamHI (not destroyed); 3′ cloning site BamHI (not destroyed)
  Sequencing primers: 5′ Universal T7
Terms and licenses: Academic/Nonprofit Terms; Industry Terms: Not Available to Industry
Depositor comments: Please see the Vaccinia kit page ( https://www.addgene.org/vvorf/ ) for more information. The kit page contains the supplemental VVOrfData spreadsheet, which includes important information about this plasmid. The plasmid and insert names provided here relate only to this library. The name of the ORF (if present) in VACV strain Copenhagen and the name of the ORF (if annotated) in VACV strain WR sequence can be found in VVOrfData spreadsheet. Please note that the amino acid sequence given for each ORF in the spreadsheet may contain some errors. Additionally, changes from the expected sequence may be present in these plasmids. Please see Addgene's quality control sequence and sequencing notes in the VVOrfData spreadsheet before ordering this plasmid.
How to cite: DCT.VV.Orf62 was a gift from Jack Bennink & Jon Yewdell (Addgene plasmid # 12750 ; http://n2t.net/addgene:12750 ; RRID:Addgene_12750)
