[The description below was written by a language model from this plasmid's Addgene catalogue record.]
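Description:
DCT.VV.Orf62 is a mammalian expression plasmid built on the commercial pcDNA 3.1D V5-His-TOPO backbone (about 5.5 kb without insert) and carrying a single vaccinia virus open reading frame. The insert, roughly 1.5 kb, is designated VV.Orf62 within its library and is also recorded as VV_WR_138, annotated as a transcription elongation regulator. The record lists BamHI sites, both retained, flanking the insert, and a universal T7 primer for sequencing from the 5′ side. The plasmid is maintained at high copy in E. coli under ampicillin selection, and a neomycin resistance marker allows G418 selection in mammalian cells. The record does not give a feature table or state the promoter. Vectors of this pcDNA3.1 family generally drive expression from a CMV promoter and offer C-terminal V5 and His tags, but whether the ORF is in frame with those tags here is not stated.

The construct belongs to a collection of plasmids, each expressing an individual vaccinia ORF, made for screening in work that identified poxvirus CD8+ T cell determinants to support the design and characterization of smallpox vaccines. In such a screen, each viral gene is expressed in mammalian cells so that its product can be tested for recognition by virus-specific T cells. The depositors caution that the plasmid was made for screening and may differ from the current canonical gene sequence, that the plasmid and insert names apply only to this library, and that the corresponding Copenhagen and WR strain ORF names, along with sequencing notes, are given in a supplementary spreadsheet for the kit.
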