>Addgene plasmid #12750 | DCT.VV.Orf62 | addgene partial sequence | sequence record 19145 | T7 5'-TAATACGACTCACTATAGGG-3'
ACCGAATTCCAGCTGACCACCATGTCACTATTAAAGATGGAGTATAATCTTTATGCCGAACTAAAAAAAA
TGACTTGTGGTCAACCCCTAAGTCTTTTTAACGAAGACGGGGATTTCGTAGAAGTTGAACCGGGATCATC
CTTTAAGTTTCTGATACCTAAGGGATTTTACGCCTCTCCTTCCGTAAAGACGAGTCTAGTATTTGAAACA
TTAACAACGACCGATAATAAAATCACTAGTATCAATCCAACAAATGCGCCAAAGTTATATCCTCTTCAAC
GCAAAGTCGTATCTGAAGTAGTTTCTAATATGAGGAAAATGATCGAATCAAAACGTCCTCTATACATTAC
TCTTCACTTGGCGTGTGGATTTGGTAAGACTATTACCACGTGTTATCTTATGGCTACACACGGTAGAAAA
ACCGTCATTTGCGTACCCAATAAAATGTTAATACATCAATGGAAGACACAGGTAGAGGCAGTCGGATTGG
AACATAAGATATCCATAGATGGAGTAAGTAGTCTATTAAAGGAACTAAAGACTCAAAGTCCGGATGTATT
AATAGTAGTCAGTAGACATCTGACAAACGATGCCTTTTGTAAATATATCAATAAGCATTATGATTTGTTC
ATCTTGGATGAATCACATACGTATAATCTGATGAACAATACAGCAGTTACAAGATTTTTAGCGTATATCC
TCCGATGGATGTGTTATTTTTTAACTGCTACACCTAGACCAGCTAACCCGATTTATTGTAACAGTA
